>Addgene plasmid #167355 | pYR69 (X-4:4xUAS-SSA1p-365:yEGFP3-CYC1t) | depositor full sequence | sequence record 325281 | pYR69 (X-4:4xUAS-SSA1p-365:yEGFP3-CYC1t) sequence 5882 bps
TTTCCAGAACATTCTAGAAAGAAAGCACACGGAACGTTTAGAAGCTGTCATTTGCGTTTTTTCTCCAGAT
TTTAGTTGAGAAAGTAATTAAATTATTCTTCTTTTTCCAGAACGTTCCATCGGCGGCAAAAGGGAGAGAA
AGAACCCAAAAAGAAGGGGGGCCATTTAGATTAGCTGATCGTTTCGAGGACTTCAAGGTACTGCATGTTT
TCCAGAACATTCTAGAAAGAAAGCACACGGAACGTTTAGAAGCTGTCATTTGCGTTTTTTCTCCAGATTT
TAGTTGAGAAAGTAATTAAATTATTCTTCTTTTTCCAGAACGTTCCATCGGCGGCAAAAGGGAGAGAAAG
AACCCAAAAAGAAGGGGGGCCATTTAGATTAGCTGATCGTTTCGAGGACTTCAAGGTACCTGCACTTTTC
CAGAACATTCTAGAAAGAAAGCACACGGAACGTTTAGAAGCTGTCATTTGCGTTTTTTCTCCAGATTTTA
GTTGAGAAAGTAATTAAATTATTCTTCTTTTTCCAGAACGTTCCATCGGCGGCAAAAGGGAGAGAAAGAA
CCCAAAAAGAAGGGGGGCCATTTAGATTAGCTGATCGTTTCGAGGACTTCAAGGTACGTGCGATTTTCCA
GAACATTCTAGAAAGAAAGCACACGGAACGTTTAGAAGCTGTCATTTGCGTTTTTTCTCCAGATTTTAGT
TGAGAAAGTAATTAAATTATTCTTCTTTTTCCAGAACGTTCCATCGGCGGCAAAAGGGAGAGAAAGAACC
CAAAAAGAAGGGGGGCCATTTAGATTAGCTGATCGTTTCGAGGACTTCAAGGTTATATAAGGGGTGGATT
GATGTATCTTCGAGAAGGGATTGAGTTGTAGTTTCGTTTCCCAATTCTTACTTAAGTTGTTTTATTTTCT
CTATTTGTAAGATAAGCACATCAAAAGAAAAGTAATCAAGTATTACAAGAAACAAAAATTCAAGTAAATA
ACAGATAATACTTGTCATAAAACAATGTCTAAAGGTGAAGAATTATTCACTGGTGTTGTCCCAATTTTGG
TTGAATTAGATGGTGATGTTAATGGTCACAAATTTTCTGTCTCCGGTGAAGGTGAAGGTGATGCTACTTA
CGGTAAATTGACCTTAAAATTTATTTGTACTACTGGTAAATTGCCAGTTCCATGGCCAACCTTAGTCACT
ACTTTCGGTTATGGTGTTCAATGTTTTGCGAGATACCCAGATCATATGAAACAACATGACTTTTTCAAGT
CTGCCATGCCAGAAGGTTATGTTCAAGAAAGAACTATTTTTTTCAAAGATGACGGTAACTACAAGACCAG
AGCTGAAGTCAAGTTTGAAGGTGATACCTTAGTTAATAGAATCGAATTAAAAGGTATTGATTTTAAAGAA
GATGGTAACATTTTAGGTCACAAATTGGAATACAACTATAACTCTCACAATGTTTACATCATGGCTGACA
AACAAAAGAATGGTATCAAAGTTAACTTCAAAATTAGACACAACATTGAAGATGGTTCTGTTCAATTAGC
TGACCATTATCAACAAAATACTCCAATTGGTGATGGTCCAGTCTTGTTACCAGACAACCATTACTTATCC
ACTCAATCTGCCTTATCCAAAGATCCAAACGAAAAGAGAGACCACATGGTCTTGTTAGAATTTGTTACTG
CTGCTGGTATTACCCATGGTATGGATGAATTGTACAAATGAACACGCGATATCCGCTCTAACCGAAAAGG
AAGGAGTTAGACAACCTGAAGTCTAGGTCCCTATTTATTTTTTTATAGTTATGTTAGTATTAAGAACGTT
ATTTATATTTCAAATTTTTCTTTTTTTTCTGTACAGACGCGTGTACGCATGTAACATTATACTGAAAACC
TTGCTTGAGAAGGTTTTGGGACGCTCGAAGATCGCGTACCCAATTCGCCCTATAGTGAGTCGTATTACGC
GCGCTCACTGGCCGTCGTTTTACAACGTCGTGACTGGGAAAACCCTGGCGTTACCCCTGCAGGACTAGTG
CTGAGGCATTAATACATGGGAAGATTCGCTTTTTTTTTTTGAATTACAATAGTATGTCTGATGTCTGCAA
GAAGTAACAGGCGTGTGCACAAGAATACGTGTGTGTGCGTAAGCGTATGCACTGGTGGCATAACTTATCT
AAGAAGTATATATCACTGACATAGAAATGTAGATATACAGGTATTTTTCTCGATAATCGATAAAAATCTC
GTCGCGCTGAACCAAACTTGGTGGTTACGGAGAGTTTTTCTCTCATCATTACTGTCTTTCGCATTGATTT
CCCCTTTGACCGATAAAATCCCTTGGATTCATAAGATTAAACAAAGAGGTGATCAAAGAGAACCCTGTGA
AAGTTTATGTTTATAACCGGGCATAAAGTGAACTAGACACTTTCAAGAAGCCAACCAAAGCATGAGTAAC
GAAGCTTACCAGCATGATCATACCGTAAATCCTCACCAGATTAAGACCTCAGCGCGGCCGCAAATTTAAA
TAAAATGAAGTGAAGTTCCTATACTTTCTAGAGAATAGGAACTTCTATAGTGAGTCGAATAAGGGCGACA
CAAAATTTATTCTAAATGCATAATAAATACTGATAACATCTTATAGTTTGTATTATATTTTGTATTATCG
TTGACATGTATAATTTTGATATCAAAAACTGATTTTCCCTTTATTATTTTCGAGATTTATTTTCTTAATT
CTCTTTAACAAACTAGAAATATTGTATATACAAAAAATCATAAATAATAGATGAATAGTTTAATTATAGG
TGTTCATCAATCGAAAAAGCAACGTATCTTATTTAAAGTGCGTTGCTTTTTTCTCATTTATAAGGTTAAA
TAATTCTCATATATCAAGCAAAGTGACAGGCGCCCTTAAATATTCTGACAAATGCTCTTTCCCTAAACTC
CCCCCATAAAAAAACCCGCCGAAGCGGGTTTTTACGTTATTTGCGGATTAACGATTACTCGTTATCAGAA
CCGCCCAGGGGGCCCGAGCTTAAGACTGGCCGTCGTTTTACAACACAGAAAGAGTTTGTAGAAACGCAAA
AAGGCCATCCGTCAGGGGCCTTCTGCTTAGTTTGATGCCTGGCAGTTCCCTACTCTCGCCTTCCGCTTCC
TCGCTCACTGACTCGCTGCGCTCGGTCGTTCGGCTGCGGCGAGCGGTATCAGCTCACTCAAAGGCGGTAA
TACGGTTATCCACAGAATCAGGGGATAACGCAGGAAAGAACATGTGAGCAAAAGGCCAGCAAAAGGCCAG
GAACCGTAAAAAGGCCGCGTTGCTGGCGTTTTTCCATAGGCTCCGCCCCCCTGACGAGCATCACAAAAAT
CGACGCTCAAGTCAGAGGTGGCGAAACCCGACAGGACTATAAAGATACCAGGCGTTTCCCCCTGGAAGCT
CCCTCGTGCGCTCTCCTGTTCCGACCCTGCCGCTTACCGGATACCTGTCCGCCTTTCTCCCTTCGGGAAG
CGTGGCGCTTTCTCATAGCTCACGCTGTAGGTATCTCAGTTCGGTGTAGGTCGTTCGCTCCAAGCTGGGC
TGTGTGCACGAACCCCCCGTTCAGCCCGACCGCTGCGCCTTATCCGGTAACTATCGTCTTGAGTCCAACC
CGGTAAGACACGACTTATCGCCACTGGCAGCAGCCACTGGTAACAGGATTAGCAGAGCGAGGTATGTAGG
CGGTGCTACAGAGTTCTTGAAGTGGTGGGCTAACTACGGCTACACTAGAAGAACAGTATTTGGTATCTGC
GCTCTGCTGAAGCCAGTTACCTTCGGAAAAAGAGTTGGTAGCTCTTGATCCGGCAAACAAACCACCGCTG
GTAGCGGTGGTTTTTTTGTTTGCAAGCAGCAGATTACGCGCAGAAAAAAAGGATCTCAAGAAGATCCTTT
GATCTTTTCTACGGGGTCTGACGCTCAGTGGAACGACGCGCGCGTAACTCACGTTAAGGGATTTTGGTCA
TGAGCTTGCGCCGTCCCGTCAAGTCAGCGTAATGCTCTGCTTTTACCAATGCTTAATCAGTGAGGCACCT
ATCTCAGCGATCTGTCTATTTCGTTCATCCATAGTTGCCTGACTCCCCGTCGTGTAGATAACTACGATAC
GGGAGGGCTTACCATCTGGCCCCAGCGCTGCGATGATACCGCGAGAACCACGCTCACCGGCTCCGGATTT
ATCAGCAATAAACCAGCCAGCCGGAAGGGCCGAGCGCAGAAGTGGTCCTGCAACTTTATCCGCCTCCATC
CAGTCTATTAATTGTTGCCGGGAAGCTAGAGTAAGTAGTTCGCCAGTTAATAGTTTGCGCAACGTTGTTG
CCATCGCTACAGGCATCGTGGTGTCACGCTCGTCGTTTGGTATGGCTTCATTCAGCTCCGGTTCCCAACG
ATCAAGGCGAGTTACATGATCCCCCATGTTGTGCAAAAAAGCGGTTAGCTCCTTCGGTCCTCCGATCGTT
GTCAGAAGTAAGTTGGCCGCAGTGTTATCACTCATGGTTATGGCAGCACTGCATAATTCTCTTACTGTCA
TGCCATCCGTAAGATGCTTTTCTGTGACTGGTGAGTACTCAACCAAGTCATTCTGAGAATAGTGTATGCG
GCGACCGAGTTGCTCTTGCCCGGCGTCAATACGGGATAATACCGCGCCACATAGCAGAACTTTAAAAGTG
CTCATCATTGGAAAACGTTCTTCGGGGCGAAAACTCTCAAGGATCTTACCGCTGTTGAGATCCAGTTCGA
TGTAACCCACTCGTGCACCCAACTGATCTTCAGCATCTTTTACTTTCACCAGCGTTTCTGGGTGAGCAAA
AACAGGAAGGCAAAATGCCGCAAAAAAGGGAATAAGGGCGACACGGAAATGTTGAATACTCATATTCTTC
CTTTTTCAATATTATTGAAGCATTTATCAGGGTTATTGTCTCATGAGCGGATACATATTTGAATGTATTT
AGAAAAATAAACAAATAGGGGTCAGTGTTACAACCAATTAACCAATTCTGAACATTATCGCGAGCCCATT
TATACCTGAATATGGCTCATAACACCCCTTGTTTGCCTGGCGGCAGTAGCGCGGTGGTCCCACCTGACCC
CATGCCGAACTCAGAAGTGAAACGCCGTAGCGCCGATGGTAGTGTGGGGACTCCCCATGCGAGAGTAGGG
AACTGCCAGGCATCAAATAAAACGAAAGGCTCAGTCGAAAGACTGGGCCTTTCGCCCGGGCTAATTATGG
GGTGTCGCCCTTATTCGACTCTATAGTGAAGTTCCTATTCTCTAGAAAGTATAGGAACTTCTGAAGTGGG
GATTTAAATGCGGCCGCGCTGAGGGTTTAATCCCAAAGCTAAGAGTCCCATTTTATTCTTCTATATGTAT
ATTTTCGATACTCTAAACCACCCTACAATGTAGCCCTATACTAAATCTGCTCAATTTTCAGCTTCTACAA
GTGACTCGAGGCCACGTGGAAAGATCCAACTACTCCAGCACAACGATTCAATATAATCGATTGCTCCACT
CATAAGAGGCAAGAACAAGCTTCAACTTTTGGTAAGCCGCCGTTTATAAACAGGGAAGATGTCCTTTGTC
AAGGGAGGCACAGAGCATGGCCAATTTGGCAAATTGCAGGTTTTTCTGAGTGAAAAATGAAAAAGCATTG
TAGTAGAGTCGGCTCACTGAAAAACCGGGGAGGACGAAAAGGTTTCCAGCCACAGTTGTAGTCACGTGCG
CGCCATGCTGACTAATGGCAGCCGTCGTTGGGCAGAAGAGAATTAGTATGGTACAGGATACGCTAATTGC
GCTCCAACTACCAAGGTTGTTGAGGGAACACTGGGGCAATAGGCTGTCGCCATTCAAGAGCAGAGACACT
TT
Features (pLannotate 1.2.2; 14 found; start..end, strand, type, name):
   1005..1718    +  CDS            GFPmut3: GFPmut3 is a basic (constitutively fluorescent) green fluorescent protein published in 1996, derived from Aequorea victoria. It is reported to be a very rapidly-maturing weak dimer.
   1731..1920    +  terminator     CYC1 terminator: S. cerevisiae CYC1; transcription terminator for CYC1
   1939..1957    -  promoter       T7 promoter: promoter for bacteriophage T7 RNA polymerase
   1965..2016    +  CDS            lacZα (fragment): LacZα fragment of β-galactosidase; lacZ fragment
   2532..2565    -  protein_bind   FRT (minimal): supports FLP-mediated excision but not integration (Turan and Bode, 2011) FLP recombinase from the Saccharomyces cerevisiae 2μ plasmid
   3035..3054    +  CDS            lacZα (fragment): LacZα fragment of β-galactosidase; lacZ fragment
   3079..3096    -  terminator     rrnB T2 terminator (fragment): transcription terminator T2 from the E. coli rrnB gene
   3321..3909    -  rep_origin     ori: high-copy-number ColE1/pMB1/pBR322/pUC origin of replication
   4033..4893    -  CDS            AmpR: β-lactamase; bla; confers resistance to ampicillin, carbenicillin, and related antibiotics
   4896..4992    -  promoter       AmpR promoter (fragment): bla
   5022..5046    -  CDS            KanR (fragment): aminoglycoside phosphotransferase; aph(3')-Ia; confers resistance to kanamycin
   5075..5190    +  ncRNA          5S rRNA: Accession: RF00001 - 5S ribosomal RNA
   5194..5234    +  terminator     rrnB T1 terminator (fragment): transcription terminator T1 from the E. coli rrnB gene
   5278..5311    +  protein_bind   FRT (minimal): supports FLP-mediated excision but not integration (Turan and Bode, 2011) FLP recombinase from the Saccharomyces cerevisiae 2μ plasmid
