>Addgene plasmid #167355 | pYR69 (X-4:4xUAS-SSA1p-365:yEGFP3-CYC1t) | addgene full sequence | sequence record 330315 | Addgene NGS Result
TTTCCAGAACATTCTAGAAAGAAAGCACACGGAACGTTTAGAAGCTGTCATTTGCGTTTTTTCTCCAGAT
TTTAGTTGAGAAAGTAATTAAATTATTCTTCTTTTTCCAGAACGTTCCATCGGCGGCAAAAGGGAGAGAA
AGAACCCAAAAAGAAGGGGGGCCATTTAGATTAGCTGATCGTTTCGAGGACTTCAAGGTACTGCATGTTT
TCCAGAACATTCTAGAAAGAAAGCACACGGAACGTTTAGAAGCTGTCATTTGCGTTTTTTCTCCAGATTT
TAGTTGAGAAAGTAATTAAATTATTCTTCTTTTTCCAGAACGTTCCATCGGCGGCAAAAGGGAGAGAAAG
AACCCAAAAAGAAGGGGGGCCATTTAGATTAGCTGATCGTTTCGAGGACTTCAAGGTACCTGCACTTTTC
CAGAACATTCTAGAAAGAAAGCACACGGAACGTTTAGAAGCTGTCATTTGCGTTTTTTCTCCAGATTTTA
GTTGAGAAAGTAATTAAATTATTCTTCTTTTTCCAGAACGTTCCATCGGCGGCAAAAGGGAGAGAAAGAA
CCCAAAAAGAAGGGGGGCCATTTAGATTAGCTGATCGTTTCGAGGACTTCAAGGTACGTGCGATTTTCCA
GAACATTCTAGAAAGAAAGCACACGGAACGTTTAGAAGCTGTCATTTGCGTTTTTTCTCCAGATTTTAGT
TGAGAAAGTAATTAAATTATTCTTCTTTTTCCAGAACGTTCCATCGGCGGCAAAAGGGAGAGAAAGAACC
CAAAAAGAAGGGGGGCCATTTAGATTAGCTGATCGTTTCGAGGACTTCAAGGTTATATAAGGGGTGGATT
GATGTATCTTCGAGAAGGGATTGAGTTGTAGTTTCGTTTCCCAATTCTTACTTAAGTTGTTTTATTTTCT
CTATTTGTAAGATAAGCACATCAAAAGAAAAGTAATCAAGTATTACAAGAAACAAAAATTCAAGTAAATA
ACAGATAATACTTGTCATAAAACAATGTCTAAAGGTGAAGAATTATTCACTGGTGTTGTCCCAATTTTGG
TTGAATTAGATGGTGATGTTAATGGTCACAAATTTTCTGTCTCCGGTGAAGGTGAAGGTGATGCTACTTA
CGGTAAATTGACCTTAAAATTTATTTGTACTACTGGTAAATTGCCAGTTCCATGGCCAACCTTAGTCACT
ACTTTCGGTTATGGTGTTCAATGTTTTGCGAGATACCCAGATCATATGAAACAACATGACTTTTTCAAGT
CTGCCATGCCAGAAGGTTATGTTCAAGAAAGAACTATTTTTTTCAAAGATGACGGTAACTACAAGACCAG
AGCTGAAGTCAAGTTTGAAGGTGATACCTTAGTTAATAGAATCGAATTAAAAGGTATTGATTTTAAAGAA
GATGGTAACATTTTAGGTCACAAATTGGAATACAACTATAACTCTCACAATGTTTACATCATGGCTGACA
AACAAAAGAATGGTATCAAAGTTAACTTCAAAATTAGACACAACATTGAAGATGGTTCTGTTCAATTAGC
TGACCATTATCAACAAAATACTCCAATTGGTGATGGTCCAGTCTTGTTACCAGACAACCATTACTTATCC
ACTCAATCTGCCTTATCCAAAGATCCAAACGAAAAGAGAGACCACATGGTCTTGTTAGAATTTGTTACTG
CTGCTGGTATTACCCATGGTATGGATGAATTGTACAAATGAACACGCGATATCCGCTCTAACCGAAAAGG
AAGGAGTTAGACAACCTGAAGTCTAGGTCCCTATTTATTTTTTTATAGTTATGTTAGTATTAAGAACGTT
ATTTATATTTCAAATTTTTCTTTTTTTTCTGTACAGACGCGTGTACGCATGTAACATTATACTGAAAACC
TTGCTTGAGAAGGTTTTGGGACGCTCGAAGATCGCGTCCCAATTCGCCCTATAGTGAGTCGTATTACGCG
CGCTCACTGGCCGTCGTTTTACAACGTCGTGACTGGGAAAACCCTGGCGTTACCCCTGCAGGACTAGTGC
TGAGGCATTAATACATGGGAAGATTCGCTTTTTTTTTTTGAATTACAATAGTATGTCTGATGTCTGCAAG
AAGTAACAGGCGTGTGCACAAGAATACGTGTGTGTGCGTAAGCGTATGCACTGGTGGCATAACTTATCTA
AGAAGTATATATCACTGACATAGAAATGTAGATATACAGGTATTTTTCTCGATAATCGATAAAAATCTCG
TCGCGCTGAACCAAACTTGGTGGTTACGGAGAGTTTTTCTCTCATCATTACTGTCTTTCGCATTGATTTC
CCCTTTGACCGATAAAATCCCTTGGATTCATAAGATTAAACAAAGAGGTGATCAAAGAGAACCCTGTGAA
AGTTTATGTTTATAACCGGGCATAAAGTGAACTAGACACTTTCAAGAAGCCAACCAAAGCATGAGTAACG
AAGCTTACCAGCATGATCATACCGTAAATCCTCACCAGATTAAGACCTCAGCGCGGCCGCAAATTTAAAT
AAAATGAAGTGAAGTTCCTATACTTTCTAGAGAATAGGAACTTCTATAGTGAGTCGAATAAGGGCGACAC
AAAATTTATTCTAAATGCATAATAAATACTGATAACATCTTATAGTTTGTATTATATTTTGTATTATCGT
TGACATGTATAATTTTGATATCAAAAACTGATTTTCCCTTTATTATTTTCGAGATTTATTTTCTTAATTC
TCTTTAACAAACTAGAAATATTGTATATACAAAAAATCATAAATAATAGATGAATAGTTTAATTATAGGT
GTTCATCAATCGAAAAAGCAACGTATCTTATTTAAAGTGCGTTGCTTTTTTCTCATTTATAAGGTTAAAT
AATTCTCATATATCAAGCAAAGTGACAGGCGCCCTTAAATATTCTGACAAATGCTCTTTCCCTAAACTCC
CCCCATAAAAAAACCCGCCGAAGCGGGTTTTTACGTTATTTGCGGATTAACGATTACTCGTTATCAGAAC
CGCCCAGGGGGCCCGAGCTTAAGACTGGCCGTCGTTTTACAACACAGAAAGAGTTTGTAGAAACGCAAAA
AGGCCATCCGTCAGGGGCCTTCTGCTTAGTTTGATGCCTGGCAGTTCCCTACTCTCGCCTTCCGCTTCCT
CGCTCACTGACTCGCTGCGCTCGGTCGTTCGGCTGCGGCGAGCGGTATCAGCTCACTCAAAGGCGGTAAT
ACGGTTATCCACAGAATCAGGGGATAACGCAGGAAAGAACATGTGAGCAAAAGGCCAGCAAAAGGCCAGG
AACCGTAAAAAGGCCGCGTTGCTGGCGTTTTTCCATAGGCTCCGCCCCCCTGACGAGCATCACAAAAATC
GACGCTCAAGTCAGAGGTGGCGAAACCCGACAGGACTATAAAGATACCAGGCGTTTCCCCCTGGAAGCTC
CCTCGTGCGCTCTCCTGTTCCGACCCTGCCGCTTACCGGATACCTGTCCGCCTTTCTCCCTTCGGGAAGC
GTGGCGCTTTCTCATAGCTCACGCTGTAGGTATCTCAGTTCGGTGTAGGTCGTTCGCTCCAAGCTGGGCT
GTGTGCACGAACCCCCCGTTCAGCCCGACCGCTGCGCCTTATCCGGTAACTATCGTCTTGAGTCCAACCC
GGTAAGACACGACTTATCGCCACTGGCAGCAGCCACTGGTAACAGGATTAGCAGAGCGAGGTATGTAGGC
GGTGCTACAGAGTTCTTGAAGTGGTGGGCTAACTACGGCTACACTAGAAGAACAGTATTTGGTATCTGCG
CTCTGCTGAAGCCAGTTACCTTCGGAAAAAGAGTTGGTAGCTCTTGATCCGGCAAACAAACCACCGCTGG
TAGCGGTGGTTTTTTTGTTTGCAAGCAGCAGATTACGCGCAGAAAAAAAGGATCTCAAGAAGATCCTTTG
ATCTTTTCTACGGGGTCTGACGCTCAGTGGAACGACGCGCGCGTAACTCACGTTAAGGGATTTTGGTCAT
GAGCTTGCGCCGTCCCGTCAAGTCAGCGTAATGCTCTGCTTACCAATGCTTAATCAGTGAGGCACCTATC
TCAGCGATCTGTCTATTTCGTTCATCCATAGTTGCCTGACTCCCCGTCGTGTAGATAACTACGATACGGG
AGGGCTTACCATCTGGCCCCAGCGCTGCGATGATACCGCGAGAACCACGCTCACCGGCTCCGGATTTATC
AGCAATAAACCAGCCAGCCGGAAGGGCCGAGCGCAGAAGTGGTCCTGCAACTTTATCCGCCTCCATCCAG
TCTATTAATTGTTGCCGGGAAGCTAGAGTAAGTAGTTCGCCAGTTAATAGTTTGCGCAACGTTGTTGCCA
TCGCTACAGGCATCGTGGTGTCACGCTCGTCGTTTGGTATGGCTTCATTCAGCTCCGGTTCCCAACGATC
AAGGCGAGTTACATGATCCCCCATGTTGTGCAAAAAAGCGGTTAGCTCCTTCGGTCCTCCGATCGTTGTC
AGAAGTAAGTTGGCCGCAGTGTTATCACTCATGGTTATGGCAGCACTGCATAATTCTCTTACTGTCATGC
CATCCGTAAGATGCTTTTCTGTGACTGGTGAGTACTCAACCAAGTCATTCTGAGAATAGTGTATGCGGCG
ACCGAGTTGCTCTTGCCCGGCGTCAATACGGGATAATACCGCGCCACATAGCAGAACTTTAAAAGTGCTC
ATCATTGGAAAACGTTCTTCGGGGCGAAAACTCTCAAGGATCTTACCGCTGTTGAGATCCAGTTCGATGT
AACCCACTCGTGCACCCAACTGATCTTCAGCATCTTTTACTTTCACCAGCGTTTCTGGGTGAGCAAAAAC
AGGAAGGCAAAATGCCGCAAAAAAGGGAATAAGGGCGACACGGAAATGTTGAATACTCATATTCTTCCTT
TTTCAATATTATTGAAGCATTTATCAGGGTTATTGTCTCATGAGCGGATACATATTTGAATGTATTTAGA
AAAATAAACAAATAGGGGTCAGTGTTACAACCAATTAACCAATTCTGAACATTATCGCGAGCCCATTTAT
ACCTGAATATGGCTCATAACACCCCTTGTTTGCCTGGCGGCAGTAGCGCGGTGGTCCCACCTGACCCCAT
GCCGAACTCAGAAGTGAAACGCCGTAGCGCCGATGGTAGTGTGGGGACTCCCCATGCGAGAGTAGGGAAC
TGCCAGGCATCAAATAAAACGAAAGGCTCAGTCGAAAGACTGGGCCTTTCGCCCGGGCTAATTATGGGGT
GTCGCCCTTATTCGACTCTATAGTGAAGTTCCTATTCTCTAGAAAGTATAGGAACTTCTGAAGTGGGGAT
TTAAATGCGGCCGCGCTGAGGGTTTAATCCCAAAGCTAAGAGTCCCATTTTATTCTTCTATATGTATATT
TTCGATACTCTAAACCACCCTACAATGTAGCCCTATACTAAATCTGCTCAATTTTCAGCTTCTACAAGTG
ACTCGAGGCCACGTGGAAAGATCCAACTACTCCAGCACAACGATTCAATATAATCGATTGCTCCACTCAT
AAGAGGCAAGAACAAGCTTCAACTTTTGGTAAGCCGCCGTTTATAAACAGGGAAGATGTCCTTTGTCAAG
GGAGGCACAGAGCATGGCCAATTTGGCAAATTGCAGGTTTTTCTGAGTGAAAAATGAAAAAGCATTGTAG
TAGAGTCGGCTCACTGAAAAACCGGGGAGGACGAAAAGGTTTCCAGCCACAGTTGTAGTCACGTGCGCGC
CATGCTGACTAATGGCAGCCGTCGTTGGGCAGAAGAGAATTAGTATGGTACAGGATACGCTAATTGCGCT
CCAACTACCAAGGTTGTTGAGGGAACACTGGGGCAATAGGCTGTCGCCATTCAAGAGCAGAGACACTTT
Features (pLannotate 1.2.2; 14 found; start..end, strand, type, name):
   1005..1718    +  CDS            GFPmut3: GFPmut3 is a basic (constitutively fluorescent) green fluorescent protein published in 1996, derived from Aequorea victoria. It is reported to be a very rapidly-maturing weak dimer.
   1731..1920    +  terminator     CYC1 terminator: S. cerevisiae CYC1; transcription terminator for CYC1
   1938..1956    -  promoter       T7 promoter: promoter for bacteriophage T7 RNA polymerase
   1964..2015    +  CDS            lacZα (fragment): LacZα fragment of β-galactosidase; lacZ fragment
   2531..2564    -  protein_bind   FRT (minimal): supports FLP-mediated excision but not integration (Turan and Bode, 2011) FLP recombinase from the Saccharomyces cerevisiae 2μ plasmid
   3034..3053    +  CDS            lacZα (fragment): LacZα fragment of β-galactosidase; lacZ fragment
   3078..3095    -  terminator     rrnB T2 terminator (fragment): transcription terminator T2 from the E. coli rrnB gene
   3320..3908    -  rep_origin     ori: high-copy-number ColE1/pMB1/pBR322/pUC origin of replication
   4030..4890    -  CDS            AmpR: β-lactamase; bla; confers resistance to ampicillin, carbenicillin, and related antibiotics
   4893..4989    -  promoter       AmpR promoter (fragment): bla
   5019..5043    -  CDS            KanR (fragment): aminoglycoside phosphotransferase; aph(3')-Ia; confers resistance to kanamycin
   5072..5187    +  ncRNA          5S rRNA: Accession: RF00001 - 5S ribosomal RNA
   5191..5231    +  terminator     rrnB T1 terminator (fragment): transcription terminator T1 from the E. coli rrnB gene
   5275..5308    +  protein_bind   FRT (minimal): supports FLP-mediated excision but not integration (Turan and Bode, 2011) FLP recombinase from the Saccharomyces cerevisiae 2μ plasmid
