[The description below was written by a language model from this plasmid's Addgene catalogue record and pLannotate feature annotations shown in this document.]
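Description:
pYR69 is a yeast integrative plasmid built on the pCfB3035 (X-4 MarkerFree) backbone, designed to place a promoter-reporter cassette at the site designated X-4 in the yeast genome. As the backbone name indicates, it carries no yeast selection marker, and neither feature table shows a yeast origin of replication or auxotrophic gene, consistent with a construct meant for chromosomal integration rather than episomal maintenance. In E. coli it is propagated as a high-copy plasmid through a ColE1/pUC-type origin and selected with ampicillin via the β-lactamase gene. The homology arms that would direct integration are not annotated by the automated feature calls. Short fragments of lacZα, KanR and the rrnB terminators, a 5S rRNA segment, a T7 promoter and two minimal FRT sites are also detected. These appear to be backbone remnants, and the record assigns them no function.

The roughly 1.9 kb insert is 4xUAS-SSA1p-365:yEGFP3-CYC1t. By its name, this is four copies of an upstream activating sequence joined to a variant of the SSA1 promoter labelled "-365", driving yEGFP3 and ending in the S. cerevisiae CYC1 terminator. The feature tables identify the reporter coding sequence as GFPmut3, a rapidly maturing green fluorescent protein, followed directly by the CYC1 terminator. The promoter region upstream of it is not annotated, and the record does not state the identity of the UAS elements. SSA1 encodes a cytosolic Hsp70 chaperone, and the associated publication describes a reporter system for cytosolic protein aggregates in yeast, so the construct evidently serves as a fluorescent readout of that stress response. The depositor and sequencing-verified records differ by only three nucleotides in length and give the same annotations.
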