Addgene plasmid #167355: pYR69 (X-4:4xUAS-SSA1p-365:yEGFP3-CYC1t)
Purpose: Integrative plasmid for promoter-reporter 4xUAS-SSA1p-365:yEGFP3-CYC1t
Depositing lab: Michael Jensen. Depositing organization: Danmarks Tekniske Universitet. Publication: A Reporter System for Cytosolic Protein Aggregates in Yeast. Romero-Suarez D, Wulff T, Rong Y, Jakociu Nas T, Yuzawa S, Keasling JD, Jensen MK. ACS Synth Biol. 2021 Feb 12. doi: 10.1021/acssynbio.0c00476. PubMed 33577304.
Backbone
  Vector backbone: pCfB3035(X-4 MarkerFree)
  Backbone size w/o insert (bp): 4142
  Total vector size (bp): 5882
  Vector type: Unspecified
Growth in bacteria
  Bacterial resistance: Ampicillin, 100 μg/mL
  Growth temperature: 37°C
  Growth strain: DH5alpha
  Copy number: High Copy
Gene/Insert
  Gene/Insert name: 4xUAS-SSA1p-365:yEGFP3-CYC1t
  Insert size (bp): 1920
Terms and licenses: Academic/Nonprofit Terms; Industry Terms: Not Available to Industry
How to cite: pYR69 (X-4:4xUAS-SSA1p-365:yEGFP3-CYC1t) was a gift from Michael Jensen (Addgene plasmid # 167355 ; http://n2t.net/addgene:167355 ; RRID:Addgene_167355)
